Addgene plasmid #129619: mCherry-PREX1
Purpose: RhoGEF
Depositing lab: Dorus Gadella. Depositing organization: University of Amsterdam. Publication: Identification of guanine nucleotide exchange factors that increase Cdc42 activity in primary human endothelial cells. Reinhard NR, Van Der Niet S, Chertkova A, Postma M, Hordijk PL, Gadella TWJ Jr, Goedhart J. Small GTPases. 2019 Aug 30:1-15. doi: 10.1080/21541248.2019.1658509. PubMed 31469028.
Backbone
  Vector backbone: pEGFP-C1
  Backbone manufacturer: Clontech
  Vector type: Mammalian Expression
Growth in bacteria
  Bacterial resistance: Kanamycin, 50 μg/mL
  Growth temperature: 37°C
  Growth strain: DH5alpha
  Copy number: High Copy
Gene/Insert
  Gene/Insert name: PREX1
  Species: Synthetic
  Promoter: CMV
  Cloning method: Restriction Enzyme; 5′ cloning site Unknown (unknown if destroyed); 3′ cloning site Unknown (unknown if destroyed)
Terms and licenses: Academic/Nonprofit Terms; Industry Terms: Not Available to Industry
How to cite: mCherry-PREX1 was a gift from Dorus Gadella (Addgene plasmid # 129619 ; http://n2t.net/addgene:129619 ; RRID:Addgene_129619)
