[The description below was written by a language model from this plasmid's Addgene catalogue record and pLannotate feature annotations shown in this document.]
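Description:
mCherry-PREX1 is a mammalian expression plasmid of about 9.7 kb built on the Clontech pEGFP-C1 backbone, in which the original green fluorescent protein has been replaced by the red monomeric fluorescent protein mCherry. The human cytomegalovirus immediate early enhancer and promoter drive a single open reading frame: mCherry at the N-terminus, a short remnant of the multiple cloning site acting as a linker, and then a PREX1 coding sequence of roughly 5 kb. An SV40 polyadenylation signal terminates the transcript. The catalogue lists the insert species as synthetic, whereas the sequence annotation matches the insert to human PREX1. The restriction sites used for cloning are not recorded.

PREX1 is a Rho-family guanine nucleotide exchange factor best known for activating Rac by promoting GDP-to-GTP exchange, with its activity stimulated synergistically by phosphatidylinositol 3,4,5-trisphosphate and G protein beta-gamma subunits. The stated purpose is simply "RhoGEF", and the associated publication concerns a search for exchange factors that raise Cdc42 activity in primary human endothelial cells. The mCherry tag would allow transfected cells to be identified and the localisation of the fusion protein to be followed by fluorescence microscopy.

For propagation, the plasmid carries a high-copy pUC-type origin and the Tn5 NeoR/KanR gene. This marker sits behind tandem bacterial (bla) and SV40 early promoters and is followed by an HSV TK polyadenylation signal, so it gives kanamycin resistance in E. coli and can support G418 selection in mammalian cells. An f1 origin is also present. The small large T antigen, ble and bGH poly(A) fragments in the annotation appear to be backbone remnants rather than functional elements.
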