Features (pLannotate 1.2.2; 15 found; start..end, strand, type, name):
     61..364     +  enhancer       CMV enhancer: human cytomegalovirus immediate early enhancer
    365..568     +  promoter       CMV promoter: human cytomegalovirus (CMV) immediate early promoter
    613..1320    +  CDS            mCherry: mCherry is a basic (constitutively fluorescent) red fluorescent protein published in 2004, derived from Discosoma sp.. It is reported to be a very rapidly-maturing monomer with low acid sensitivity.
   1321..1349    +  misc_feature   MCS (fragment): multiple cloning site
   1357..6333    +  CDS            PREX1: PREX1_HUMAN - Also known as KIAA1415. Experimental evidence at protein level: Swiss-Prot protein existence level 1. Functions as a RAC guanine nucleotide exchange factor (GEF), which activates the Rac proteins by exchanging bound GDP for free GTP. Its activity is synergistically activated by phosphatidylinositol 3,4,5-trisphosphate and the beta gamma subunits of heterotrimeric G protein. May function downstream of heterotrimeric G proteins in neutrophils. From Homo sapiens (Human).
   6409..6493    +  CDS            large T antigen (fragment): large T antigen from SV40 (simian virus 40)
   6516..6637    +  polyA_signal   SV40 poly(A) signal: SV40 polyadenylation signal
   6671..7099    -  rep_origin     f1 ori (sequence partly withheld): f1 bacteriophage origin of replication; arrow indicates direction of (+) strand synthesis
   7126..7230    +  promoter       AmpR promoter: bla
   7232..7589    +  promoter       SV40 promoter: SV40 enhancer and early promoter
   7624..8418    +  CDS            NeoR/KanR: aminoglycoside phosphotransferase from Tn5; aph(3')-II (or nptII); confers resistance to neomycin, kanamycin, and G418 (Geneticin®)
   8439..8591    +  CDS            ble (fragment): BLE_KLEPN - Experimental evidence at protein level: Swiss-Prot protein existence level 1. Binding protein with a strong affinity to the bleomycin family of antibiotics. Binds to CL990; an antimitotic-antibiotic compound. From Klebsiella pneumoniae.
   8650..8697    +  polyA_signal   HSV TK poly(A) signal: herpes simplex virus thymidine kinase polyadenylation signal (Cole and Stacy, 1985)
   8788..8804    -  polyA_signal   bGH poly(A) signal (fragment): bovine growth hormone polyadenylation signal
   9026..9614    +  rep_origin     ori: high-copy-number ColE1/pMB1/pBR322/pUC origin of replication
>Addgene plasmid #129619 | mCherry-PREX1 | addgene full sequence | sequence record 261594 | Addgene NGS Result
TAGTTATTAATAGTAATCAATTACGGGGTCATTAGTTCATAGCCCATATATGGAGTTCCGCGTTACATAA
CTTACGGTAAATGGCCCGCCTGGCTGACCGCCCAACGACCCCCGCCCATTGACGTCAATAATGACGTATG
TTCCCATAGTAACGCCAATAGGGACTTTCCATTGACGTCAATGGGTGGAGTATTTACGGTAAACTGCCCA
CTTGGCAGTACATCAAGTGTATCATATGCCAAGTACGCCCCCTATTGACGTCAATGACGGTAAATGGCCC
GCCTGGCATTATGCCCAGTACATGACCTTATGGGACTTTCCTACTTGGCAGTACATCTACGTATTAGTCA
TCGCTATTACCATGGTGATGCGGTTTTGGCAGTACATCAATGGGCGTGGATAGCGGTTTGACTCACGGGG
ATTTCCAAGTCTCCACCCCATTGACGTCAATGGGAGTTTGTTTTGGCACCAAAATCAACGGGACTTTCCA
AAATGTCGTAACAACTCCGCCCCATTGACGCAAATGGGCGGTAGGCGTGTACGGTGGGAGGTCTATATAA
GCAGAGCTGGTTTAGTGAACCGTCAGATCCGCTAGCGCTACCGGTCGCCACCATGGTGAGCAAGGGCGAG
GAGGATAACATGGCCATCATCAAGGAGTTCATGCGCTTCAAGGTGCACATGGAGGGCTCCGTGAACGGCC
ACGAGTTCGAGATCGAGGGCGAGGGCGAGGGCCGCCCCTACGAGGGCACCCAGACCGCCAAGCTGAAGGT
GACCAAGGGTGGCCCCCTGCCCTTCGCCTGGGACATCCTGTCCCCTCAGTTCATGTACGGCTCCAAGGCC
TACGTGAAGCACCCCGCCGACATCCCCGACTACTTGAAGCTGTCCTTCCCCGAGGGCTTCAAGTGGGAGC
GCGTGATGAACTTCGAGGACGGCGGCGTGGTGACCGTGACCCAGGACTCCTCCCTGCAGGACGGCGAGTT
CATCTACAAGGTGAAGCTGCGCGGCACCAACTTCCCCTCCGACGGCCCCGTAATGCAGAAGAAGACCATG
GGCTGGGAGGCCTCCTCCGAGCGGATGTACCCCGAGGACGGCGCCCTGAAGGGCGAGATCAAGCAGAGGC
TGAAGCTGAAGGACGGCGGCCACTACGACGCTGAGGTCAAGACCACCTACAAGGCCAAGAAGCCCGTGCA
GCTGCCCGGCGCCTACAACGTCAACATCAAGTTGGACATCACCTCCCACAACGAGGACTACACCATCGTG
GAACAGTACGAACGCGCCGAGGGCCGCCACTCCACCGGCGGCATGGACGAGCTGTACAAGTCCGGACTCA
GATCTCGAGCTCAAGCTTCCGAATTCATGGAGGCGCCCAGCGGCAGCGAGCCCGGCGGCGACGGGGCCGG
GGACTGCGCCCACCCGGACCCCCGGGCCCCTGGCGCCGCGGCGCCCAGCTCCGGCCCCGGCCCGTGCGCG
GCCGCCCGGGAGTCCGAGCGCCAGCTGCGCCTCCGCCTCTGCGTCCTCAACGAGATCTTGGGCACCGAGA
GGGACTACGTGGGCACCTTGCGCTTCTTGCAGTCGGCATTCCTGCATCGCATCCGGCAGAACGTGGCCGA
CTCAGTGGAGAAGGGCCTCACGGAGGAGAATGTCAAGGTCCTGTTCTCGAACATCGAAGACATCCTGGAA
GTTCATAAGGATTTCTTGGCCGCCTTGGAGTATTGTTTACACCCGGAGCCGCAGTCTCAGCATGAACTTG
GGAATGTTTTCTTAAAATTCAAGGACAAGTTCTGCGTGTACGAGGAGTATTGCAGCAACCATGAGAAAGC
CCTGAGGCTGCTGGTGGAGCTGAACAAGATCCCTACCGTGCGCGCCTTCCTTTTGAGCTGCATGCTTCTG
GGAGGCCGGAAGACCACGGACATCCCTTTGGAAGGCTACCTGTTGTCTCCGATCCAGAGGATCTGCAAGT
ACCCGCTCCTCCTTAAGGAGCTGGCCAAGAGGACTCCCGGCAAGCACCCAGACCACCCCGCGGTCCAGAG
TGCCCTGCAGGCCATGAAGACCGTTTGCTCCAACATCAATGAGACCAAGCGGCAGATGGAGAAGCTGGAA
GCCCTGGAGCAGCTGCAGTCCCACATCGAAGGCTGGGAGGGTTCCAACCTCACAGACATCTGCACTCAGC
TCCTCCTGCAAGGGACTTTGTTAAAGATCTCTGCGGGCAACATCCAGGAAAGGGCCTTCTTCCTCTTCGA
CAACCTTCTCGTCTACTGCAAGCGGAAATCCAGGGTCACCGGGAGCAAGAAGTCCACCAAGAGGACCAAA
TCCATCAACGGCTCCCTCTACATCTTCAGGGGTCGAATCAACACTGAAGTCATGGAGGTGGAGAATGTGG
AAGATGGGACAGCGGATTACCATAGCAACGGCTATACCGTCACCAACGGCTGGAAGATCCACAACACGGC
CAAGAATAAGTGGTTTGTCTGCATGGCCAAGACGGCAGAGGAGAAGCAGAAGTGGCTGGATGCCATCATC
CGCGAGCGGGAGCAGCGCGAGAGCCTGAAGCTGGGCATGGAGCGTGATGCCTACGTCATGATTGCGGAGA
AGGGGGAGAAGCTGTACCACATGATGATGAACAAGAAGGTGAACCTCATCAAGGACCGCCGGAGAAAGCT
GAGCACTGTCCCCAAGTGCTTTCTTGGCAATGAGTTCGTTGCCTGGCTCCTAGAAATTGGTGAAATCAGC
AAGACGGAAGAAGGAGTCAACTTGGGCCAAGCCCTGTTGGAGAATGGCATCATCCACCATGTTTCCGACA
AGCACCAGTTCAAGAATGAGCAGGTGATGTATCGCTTCCGCTACGACGATGGCACCTACAAGGCCCGAAG
TGAGCTGGAGGACATCATGTCCAAGGGTGTGAGGCTTTACTGCCGTCTTCACAGCCTCTACACCCCGGTG
ATCAAAGACCGTGATTACCACCTGAAGACCTACAAGTCAGTGCTTCCCGGGAGCAAGCTGGTGGACTGGC
TGCTGGCTCAGGGAGACTGCCAGACTCGGGAGGAGGCAGTGGCGCTCGGCGTGGGTCTGTGCAACAATGG
CTTCATGCACCACGTGCTGGAGAAGAGCGAGTTCAGGGATGAGTCCCAGTACTTCCGCTTTCATGCTGAC
GAGGAGATGGAGGGGACCAGCAGCAAGAACAAACAGCTTCGCAACGACTTCAAGCTGGTGGAGAACATTC
TGGCCAAGCGCCTGCTGATCCTGCCCCAGGAGGAGGACTATGGCTTTGACATCGAGGAGAAGAACAAGGC
TGTGGTGGTGAAGTCCGTCCAGAGGGGCTCGCTGGCTGAGGTGGCTGGCCTGCAGGTGGGGAGGAAGATC
TACTCCATCAATGAGGACCTGGTGTTCCTGCGGCCGTTTTCAGAGGTGGAGTCCATCCTCAACCAGTCCT
TCTGCTCCCGCCGCCCTCTGCGCCTCCTGGTGGCCACGAAGGCCAAAGAGATCATCAAAATCCCCGACCA
GCCGGACACACTGTGCTTCCAGATTCGTGGAGCTGCCCCACCGTACGTCTATGCTGTGGGGAGAGGCTCT
GAGGCCATGGCTGCAGGGCTCTGTGCTGGTCAGTGCATTCTGAAGGTCAATGGCAGCAACGTGATGAACG
ATGGTGCCCCTGAGGTCCTGGAGCACTTCCAGGCATTCCGGAGTCGGCGCGAAGAGGCCCTGGGCCTGTA
CCAGTGGATCTACCACACCCATGAGGATGCCCAGGAAGCACGAGCCAGTCAGGAGGCCTCCACTGAGGAC
CCCAGTGGCGAGCAGGCCCAGGAGGAAGACCAGGCTGATTCAGCCTTCCCACTGCTGTCCCTGGGTCCCC
GGCTGAGCCTGTGTGAGGACAGCCCCATGGTCACCCTGACTGTGGACAACGTGCACCTGGAACACGGCGT
GGTGTATGAGTATGTGAGCACGGCAGGCGTCAGGTGCCATGTGCTGGAGAAGATCGTGGAGCCCCGCGGC
TGCTTCGGCCTCACCGCCAAGATCCTCGAGGCCTTTGCTGCCAATGACAGCGTCTTCGTGGAGAACTGCA
GGCGGCTCATGGCCCTGAGCAGCGCCATCGTGACCATGCCCCACTTTGAGTTCCGCAACATCTGTGACAC
CAAGCTGGAGAGCATTGGCCAGAGGATTGCCTGCTACCAGGAGTTTGCAGCCCAACTGAAGAGCAGGGTC
AGCCCACCCTTCAAACAAGCCCCCCTGGAGCCCCACCCGCTGTGTGGCCTGGACTTCTGCCCCACCAATT
GCCACATCAACCTCATGGAAGTGTCCTACCCCAAGACCACCCCCTCAGTGGGCAGGTCCTTCAGCATCCG
CTTTGGACGCAAACCCTCCCTCATCGGCCTTGACCCGGAGCAAGGCCACCTGAACCCCATGTCGTACACC
CAGCACTGCATCACCACCATGGCTGCTCCCTCCTGGAAGTGCTTGCCTGCTGCAGAGGGTGATCCCCAAG
GCCAGGGTCTCCATGATGGCAGCTTCGGGCCAGCCAGTGGGACCCTTGGTCAGGAAGACCGGGGCCTCAG
CTTCCTACTCAAGCAGGAGGACCGTGAGATCCAGGATGCCTACCTGCAGCTCTTCACCAAGCTGGATGTG
GCCCTGAAGGAGATGAAGCAATATGTCACCCAGATCAACAGGCTGCTGTCCACCATCACAGAGCCCACCT
CGGGTGGGTCCTGCGACACATCCTTGGCTGAGGAGGCCTCCTCCCTGCCCCTGGTCAGTGAAGAGAGCGA
GATGGACAGGAGTGACCATGGGGGCATCAAGAAGGTGTGCTTCAAGGTGGCCGAGGAGGACCAGGAGGAC
TCAGGCCACGACACCATGAGTTATCGCGACTCCTACAGCGAGTGTAACAGCAATCGAGACTCGGTCCTGT
CCTACACCAGCGTGAGAAGTAACAGCTCCTACTTGGGCAGCGACGAGATGGGGTCTGGAGATGAGCTGCC
CTGTGACATGCGGATCCCATCTGACAAGCAGGACAAGCTTCATGGCTGCCTGGAGCACCTCTTTAACCAG
GTGGACTCCATCAATGCTCTCCTCAAGGGGCCAGTCATGAGCCGGGCTTTCGAAGAGACCAAGCATTTCC
CTATGAACCACAGCTTACAAGAGTTTAAACAGAAAGAAGAGTGTACAATCCGTGGCCGGAGCCTGATCCA
GATTAGCATCCAGGAGGACCCCTGGAACCTCCCCAACTCCATCAAGACCCTGGTGGACAACATTCAGAGA
TATGTGGAAGATGGGAAGAACCAGCTGCTCCTGGCCTTGCTGAAGTGCACAGACACGGAGCTGCAGCTGC
GCAGAGACGCGATCTTCTGCCAGGCCCTGGTGGCCGCCGTGTGCACCTTCTCCGAGCAGCTGCTGGCGGC
CCTGGGCTACCGCTACAACAACAATGGCGAGTACGAGGAGAGCAGCCGCGACGCCAGCCGCAAGTGGCTG
GAGCAGGTGGCGGCCACGGGTGTCCTGCTGCACTGCCAGTCCCTGCTCTCGCCAGCCACAGTGAAGGAGG
AACGGACCATGCTGGAGGACATCTGGGTGACGCTGTCAGAGCTGGACAATGTCACCTTCTCCTTTAAGCA
GCTGGACGAGAACTATGTGGCCAACACCAACGTCTTCTACCACATTGAGGGCAGCCGGCAGGCGCTGAAG
GTCATCTTCTACCTCGACAGCTACCACTTCTCCAAGCTGCCCTCCCGCCTGGAGGGTGGGGCCAGCCTGA
GGCTGCACACAGCGCTGTTCACGAAAGTGCTGGAGAACGTGGAGGGGCTGCCTTCTCCAGGCAGCCAGGC
CGCGGAGGATTTGCAGCAGGACATCAACGCGCAGTCCCTGGAGAAAGTTCAGCAGTATTACCGCAAACTC
AGGGCATTTTACCTGGAGCGGTCTAACCTGCCCACGGATGCCAGCACCACGGCGGTAAAGATAGACCAGC
TGATCCGCCCCATCAATGCCCTGGATGAGCTCTGCCGCCTCATGAAGTCCTTTGTCCACCCAAAGCCTGG
TGCTGCTGGGAGTGTGGGCGCCGGCCTCATCCCCATCTCCTCGGAGCTCTGCTACCGCCTGGGGGCCTGC
CAGATGGTCATGTGTGGCACAGGCATGCAGAGGAGCACCCTGAGCGTGTCCCTGGAGCAGGCGGCCATCT
TGGCACGGAGCCACGGGTTGCTGCCCAAGTGCATCATGCAGGCCACGGACATCATGCGGAAGCAGGGCCC
AAGGGTGGAGATTCTGGCCAAAAACCTGCGAGTCAAGGACCAGATGCCCCAGGGTGCTCCGCGCCTCTAC
CGCCTCTGCCAGCCGCCGGTGGATGGGGACCTCTGAACACCCAAATGCCCCACGCTGGGCCGCGGCTCTG
GAGCTGGGATTTGGGAGGACACAGAATCACTAGATAACTGATCATAATCAGCCATACCACATTTGTAGAG
GTTTTACTTGCTTTAAAAAACCTCCCACACCTCCCCCTGAACCTGAAACATAAAATGAATGCAATTGTTG
TTGTTAACTTGTTTATTGCAGCTTATAATGGTTACAAATAAAGCAATAGCATCACAAATTTCACAAATAA
AGCATTTTTTTCACTGCATTCTAGTTGTGGTTTGTCCAAACTCATCAATGTATCTTAACGCGTAAATTGT
AAGCGTTAATATTTTGTTAAAATTCGCGTTAAATTTTTGTTAAATCAGCTCATTTTTTAACCAATAGGCC
GAAATCGGCAAAATCCCTTATAAATCAAAAGAATAGACCGAGATAGGGT
[37 nt withheld, positions 6770-6806]
AAAGAACGTGGACTCCAACGTCAAAGG
[49 nt withheld, positions 6834-6882]
T
[91 nt withheld, positions 6884-6974]
G
[124 nt withheld, positions 6976-7099]
CAGGTGGCACTTTTCGGGGAAATGTGCGCGGAACCCCTATTTGTTTATTTTTCTAAATACATTCAAATAT
GTATCCGCTCATGAGACAATAACCCTGATAAATGCTTCAATAATATTGAAAAAGGAAGAGTCCTGAGGCG
GAAAGAACCAGCTGTGGAATGTGTGTCAGTTAGGGTGTGGAAAGTCCCCAGGCTCCCCAGCAGGCAGAAG
TATGCAAAGCATGCATCTCAATTAGTCAGCAACCAGGTGTGGAAAGTCCCCAGGCTCCCCAGCAGGCAGA
AGTATGCAAAGCATGCATCTCAATTAGTCAGCAACCATAGTCCCGCCCCTAACTCCGCCCATCCCGCCCC
TAACTCCGCCCAGTTCCGCCCATTCTCCGCCCCATGGCTGACTAATTTTTTTTATTTATGCAGAGGCCGA
GGCCGCCTCGGCCTCTGAGCTATTCCAGAAGTAGTGAGGAGGCTTTTTTGGAGGCCTAGGCTTTTGCAAA
GATCGATCAAGAGACAGGATGAGGATCGTTTCGCATGATTGAACAAGATGGATTGCACGCAGGTTCTCCG
GCCGCTTGGGTGGAGAGGCTATTCGGCTATGACTGGGCACAACAGACAATCGGCTGCTCTGATGCCGCCG
TGTTCCGGCTGTCAGCGCAGGGGCGCCCGGTTCTTTTTGTCAAGACCGACCTGTCCGGTGCCCTGAATGA
ACTGCAAGACGAGGCAGCGCGGCTATCGTGGCTGGCCACGACGGGCGTTCCTTGCGCAGCTGTGCTCGAC
GTTGTCACTGAAGCGGGAAGGGACTGGCTGCTATTGGGCGAAGTGCCGGGGCAGGATCTCCTGTCATCTC
ACCTTGCTCCTGCCGAGAAAGTATCCATCATGGCTGATGCAATGCGGCGGCTGCATACGCTTGATCCGGC
TACCTGCCCATTCGACCACCAAGCGAAACATCGCATCGAGCGAGCACGTACTCGGATGGAAGCCGGTCTT
GTCGATCAGGATGATCTGGACGAAGAGCATCAGGGGCTCGCGCCAGCCGAACTGTTCGCCAGGCTCAAGG
CGAGCATGCCCGACGGCGAGGATCTCGTCGTGACCCATGGCGATGCCTGCTTGCCGAATATCATGGTGGA
AAATGGCCGCTTTTCTGGATTCATCGACTGTGGCCGGCTGGGTGTGGCGGACCGCTATCAGGACATAGCG
TTGGCTACCCGTGATATTGCTGAAGAGCTTGGCGGCGAATGGGCTGACCGCTTCCTCGTGCTTTACGGTA
TCGCCGCTCCCGATTCGCAGCGCATCGCCTTCTATCGCCTTCTTGACGAGTTCTTCTGAGCGGGACTCTG
GGGTTCGAAATGACCGACCAAGCGACGCCCAACCTGCCATCACGAGATTTCGATTCCACCGCCGCCTTCT
ATGAAAGGTTGGGCTTCGGAATCGTTTTCCGGGACGCCGGCTGGATGATCCTCCAGCGCGGGGATCTCAT
GCTGGAGTTCTTCGCCCACCCTAGGGGGAGGCTAACTGAAACACGGAAGGAGACAATACCGGAAGGAACC
CGCGCTATGACGGCAATAAAAAGACAGAATAAAACGCACGGTGTTGGGTCGTTTGTTCATAAACGCGGGG
TTCGGTCCCAGGGCTGGCACTCTGTCGATACCCCACCGAGACCCCATTGGGGCCAATACGCCCGCGTTTC
TTCCTTTTCCCCACCCCACCCCCCAAGTTCGGGTGAAGGCCCAGGGCTCGCAGCCAACGTCGGGGCGGCA
GGCCCTGCCATAGCCTCAGGTTACTCATATATACTTTAGATTGATTTAAAACTTCATTTTTAATTTAAAA
GGATCTAGGTGAAGATCCTTTTTGATAATCTCATGACCAAAATCCCTTAACGTGAGTTTTCGTTCCACTG
AGCGTCAGACCCCGTAGAAAAGATCAAAGGATCTTCTTGAGATCCTTTTTTTCTGCGCGTAATCTGCTGC
TTGCAAACAAAAAAACCACCGCTACCAGCGGTGGTTTGTTTGCCGGATCAAGAGCTACCAACTCTTTTTC
CGAAGGTAACTGGCTTCAGCAGAGCGCAGATACCAAATACTGTTCTTCTAGTGTAGCCGTAGTTAGGCCA
CCACTTCAAGAACTCTGTAGCACCGCCTACATACCTCGCTCTGCTAATCCTGTTACCAGTGGCTGCTGCC
AGTGGCGATAAGTCGTGTCTTACCGGGTTGGACTCAAGACGATAGTTACCGGATAAGGCGCAGCGGTCGG
GCTGAACGGGGGGTTCGTGCACACAGCCCAGCTTGGAGCGAACGACCTACACCGAACTGAGATACCTACA
GCGTGAGCTATGAGAAAGCGCCACGCTTCCCGAAGGGAGAAAGGCGGACAGGTATCCGGTAAGCGGCAGG
GTCGGAACAGGAGAGCGCACGAGGGAGCTTCCAGGGGGAAACGCCTGGTATCTTTATAGTCCTGTCGGGT
TTCGCCACCTCTGACTTGAGCGTCGATTTTTGTGATGCTCGTCAGGGGGGCGGAGCCTATGGAAAAACGC
CAGCAACGCGGCCTTTTTACGGTTCCTGGCCTTTTGCTGGCCTTTTGCTCACATGTTCTTTCCTGCGTTA
TCCCCTGATTCTGTGGATAACCGTATTACCGCCATGCAT
